>Addgene plasmid #141550 | TFORF0193 | depositor full sequence | sequence record 276786 | Full Sequence
TTAATGTAGTCTTATGCAATACTCTTGTAGTCTTGCAACATGGTAACGATGAGTTAGCAACATGCCTTAC
AAGGAGAGAAAAAGCACCGTGCATGCCGATTGGTGGAAGTAAGGTGGTACGATCGTGCCTTATTAGGAAG
GCAACAGACGGGTCTGACATGGATTGGACGAACCACTGAATTGCCGCATTGCAGAGATATTGTATTTAAG
TGCCTAGCTCGATACATAAACGGGTCTCTCTGGTTAGACCAGATCTGAGCCTGGGAGCTCTCTGGCTAAC
TAGGGAACCCACTGCTTAAGCCTCAATAAAGCTTGCCTTGAGTGCTTCAAGTAGTGTGTGCCCGTCTGTT
GTGTGACTCTGGTAACTAGAGATCCCTCAGACCCTTTTAGTCAGTGTGGAAAATCTCTAGCAGTGGCGCC
CGAACAGGGACTTGAAAGCGAAAGGGAAACCAGAGGAGCTCTCTCGACGCAGGACTCGGCTTGCTGAAGC
GCGCACGGCAAGAGGCGAGGGGCGGCGACTGGTGAGTACGCCAAAAATTTTGACTAGCGGAGGCTAGAAG
GAGAGAGATGGGTGCGAGAGCGTCAGTATTAAGCGGGGGAGAATTAGATCGCGATGGGAAAAAATTCGGT
TAAGGCCAGGGGGAAAGAAAAAATATAAATTAAAACATATAGTATGGGCAAGCAGGGAGCTAGAACGATT
CGCAGTTAATCCTGGCCTGTTAGAAACATCAGAAGGCTGTAGACAAATACTGGGACAGCTACAACCATCC
CTTCAGACAGGATCAGAAGAACTTAGATCATTATATAATACAGTAGCAACCCTCTATTGTGTGCATCAAA
GGATAGAGATAAAAGACACCAAGGAAGCTTTAGACAAGATAGAGGAAGAGCAAAACAAAAGTAAGACCAC
CGCACAGCAAGCGGCCGCTGATCTTCAGACCTGGAGGAGGAGATATGAGGGACAATTGGAGAAGTGAATT
ATATAAATATAAAGTAGTAAAAATTGAACCATTAGGAGTAGCACCCACCAAGGCAAAGAGAAGAGTGGTG
CAGAGAGAAAAAAGAGCAGTGGGAATAGGAGCTTTGTTCCTTGGGTTCTTGGGAGCAGCAGGAAGCACTA
TGGGCGCAGCGTCAATGACGCTGACGGTACAGGCCAGACAATTATTGTCTGGTATAGTGCAGCAGCAGAA
CAATTTGCTGAGGGCTATTGAGGCGCAACAGCATCTGTTGCAACTCACAGTCTGGGGCATCAAGCAGCTC
CAGGCAAGAATCCTGGCTGTGGAAAGATACCTAAAGGATCAACAGCTCCTGGGGATTTGGGGTTGCTCTG
GAAAACTCATTTGCACCACTGCTGTGCCTTGGAATGCTAGTTGGAGTAATAAATCTCTGGAACAGATTTG
GAATCACACGACCTGGATGGAGTGGGACAGAGAAATTAACAATTACACAAGCTTAATACACTCCTTAATT
GAAGAATCGCAAAACCAGCAAGAAAAGAATGAACAAGAATTATTGGAATTAGATAAATGGGCAAGTTTGT
GGAATTGGTTTAACATAACAAATTGGCTGTGGTATATAAAATTATTCATAATGATAGTAGGAGGCTTGGT
AGGTTTAAGAATAGTTTTTGCTGTACTTTCTATAGTGAATAGAGTTAGGCAGGGATATTCACCATTATCG
TTTCAGACCCACCTCCCAACCCCGAGGGGACCCATGCATTGCATCTCAATTAGTCAGCAACCAGGTGTGG
AAAGTCCCCAGGCTCCCCAGCAGGCAGAAGTATGCAAAGCATGCGTCTCAATTAGTCAGCAACCATAGTC
CCGCCCCTAACTCCGCCCATCCCGCCCCTAACTCCGCCCAGTTCCGCCCATTCTCCGCCCCATGGCTGAC
TAATTTTTTTTATTTATGCAGAGGCCGAGGCCGCCTCGGCCTCTGAGCTATTCCAGAAGTAGTGAGGAGG
CTTTTTTGGAGGCCTAGGCTTTTGCAAAAAGCTTTCTAGAGGTACCACCGGAGCTTACCATGACCGAGTA
CAAGCCCACGGTGCGCCTCGCCACCCGCGACGACGTCCCCAGGGCCGTACGCACCCTCGCCGCCGCGTTC
GCCGACTACCCCGCCACGCGCCACACCGTCGATCCGGACCGCCACATCGAGCGGGTCACCGAGCTGCAAG
AACTCTTCCTCACGCGCGTCGGGCTCGACATCGGCAAGGTGTGGGTCGCGGACGACGGCGCCGCCGTGGC
GGTCTGGACCACGCCGGAGAGCGTCGAAGCGGGGGCGGTGTTCGCCGAGATCGGCCCGCGCATGGCCGAG
TTGAGCGGTTCCCGGCTGGCCGCGCAGCAACAGATGGAAGGCCTCCTGGCGCCGCACCGGCCCAAGGAGC
CCGCGTGGTTCCTGGCCACCGTCGGCGTCTCGCCCGACCACCAGGGCAAGGGTCTGGGCAGCGCCGTCGT
GCTCCCCGGAGTGGAGGCGGCCGAGCGCGCCGGGGTGCCCGCCTTCCTGGAGACCTCCGCGCCCCGCAAC
CTCCCCTTCTACGAGCGGCTCGGCTTCACCGTCACCGCCGACGTCGAGGTGCCCGAAGGACCGCGCACCT
GGTGCATGACCCGCAAGCCCGGTGCCAGTTAACGAATTCTAGATCTTGAGACAAATGGCAGTATTCATCC
ACAATTTTAAAAGAAAAGGGGGGATTGGGGGGTACAGTGCAGGGGAAAGAATAGTAGACATAATAGCAAC
AGACATACAAACTAAAGAATTACAAAAACAAATTACAAAAATTCAAAATTTTCGGGTTTATTACAGGGAC
AGCAGAGATCCACTTTGGCGCCGGCTCGAGGCCTGCAGGTGCAAAGATGGATAAAGTTTTAAACAGAGAG
GAATCTTTGCAGCTAATGGACCTTCTAGGTCTTGAAAGGAGTGGGAATTGGCTCCGGTGCCCGTCAGTGG
GCAGAGCGCACATCGCCCACAGTCCCCGAGAAGTTGGGGGGAGGGGTCGGCAATTGAACCGGTGCCTAGA
GAAGGTGGCGCGGGGTAAACTGGGAAAGTGATGTCGTGTACTGGCTCCGCCTTTTTCCCGAGGGTGGGGG
AGAACCGTATATAAGTGCAGTAGTCGCCGTGAACGTTCTTTTTCGCAACGGGTTTGCCGCCAGAACACAG
GTAAGTGCCGTGTGTGGTTCCCGCGGGCCTGGCCTCTTTACGGGTTATGGCCCTTGCGTGCCTTGAATTA
CTTCCACCTGGCTGCAGTACGTGATTCTTGATCCCGAGCTTCGGGTTGGAAGTGGGTGGGAGAGTTCGAG
GCCTTGCGCTTAAGGAGCCCCTTCGCCTCGTGCTTGAGTTGAGGCCTGGCCTGGGCGCTGGGGCCGCCGC
GTGCGAATCTGGTGGCACCTTCGCGCCTGTCTCGCTGCTTTCGATAAGTCTCTAGCCATTTAAAATTTTT
GATGACCTGCTGCGACGCTTTTTTTCTGGCAAGATAGTCTTGTAAATGCGGGCCAAGATCTGCACACTGG
TATTTCGGTTTTTGGGGCCGCGGGCGGCGACGGGGCCCGTGCGTCCCAGCGCACATGTTCGGCGAGGCGG
GGCCTGCGAGCGCGGCCACCGAGAATCGGACGGGGGTAGTCTCAAGCTGGCCGGCCTGCTCTGGTGCCTG
GCCTCGCGCCGCCGTGTATCGCCCCGCCCTGGGCGGCAAGGCTGGCCCGGTCGGCACCAGTTGCGTGAGC
GGAAAGATGGCCGCTTCCCGGCCCTGCTGCAGGGAGCTCAAAATGGAGGACGCGGCGCTCGGGAGAGCGG
GCGGGTGAGTCACCCACACAAAGGAAAAGGGCCTTTCCGTCCTCAGCCGTCGCTTCATGTGACTCCACGG
AGTACCGGGCGCCGTCCAGGCACCTCGATTAGTTCTCGAGCTTTTGGAGTACGTCGTCTTTAGGTTGGGG
GGAGGGGTTTTATGCGATGGAGTTTCCCCACACTGAGTGGGTGGAGACTGAAGTTAGGCCAGCTTGGCAC
TTGATGTAATTCTCCTTGGAATTTGCCCTTTTTGAGTTTGGATCTTGGTTCATTCTCAAGCCTCAGACAG
TGGTTCAAAGTTTTTTTCTTCCATTTCAGGTGTCGTGAGGCTAGCACCGCCACCATGGCAGAAGATGAGC
CTGATGCTAAGAGCCCCAAGACTGGGGGAAGGGCCCCCCCAGGTGGTGCTGAGGCTGGGGAACCTACCAC
CCTTCTTCAGAGGCTCCGAGGTACCATTTCCAAGGCCGTGCAGAACAAAGTAGAGGGGATCCTGCAAGAT
GTACAGAAATTTTCTGACAATGACAAGCTGTATCTCTACCTTCAGCTCCCCTCAGGACCCACCACTGGAG
ACAAAAGCTCAGAGCCAAGTACACTGAGCAATGAGGAGTACATGTATGCCTATAGGTGGATCCGCAACCA
CCTGGAAGAGCACACTGACACCTGTCTGCCAAAGCAAAGTGTTTATGATGCCTATCGGAAGTACTGTGAG
AGTCTTGCCTGTTGCCGCCCACTCAGCACAGCCAACTTTGGCAAGATCATCAGAGAGATCTTCCCTGACA
TCAAAGCTCGAAGGCTTGGTGGCCGGGGCCAGTCCAAATATTGCTACAGTGGCATAAGGAGGAAGACCTT
GGTGTCTATGCCACCCCTGCCTGGACTTGACCTAAAGGGTTCTGAGAGTCCAGAAATGGGCCCAGAAGTA
ACCCCAGCACCTCGAGATGAACTGGTGGAGGCAGCGTGTGCCCTGACCTGTGACTGGGCAGAGCGGATCC
TGAAACGGTCCTTCAGTTCCATCGTTGAGGTCGCCCGCTTCCTGCTACAGCAGCATCTCATCTCTGCCCG
ATCTGCACATGCCCATGTGCTTAAGGCCATGGGGCTCGCTGAAGAGGACGAACATGCACCTCGGGAACGG
TCATCTAAACCAAAGAATGGTTTAGAGAACCCAGAGGGTGGAGCCCACAAGAAGCCAGAGAGACTGGCCC
AGCCTCCTAAGGATCTGGAAGCCCGAACTGGGGCCGGTCCTCTCGCACGTGGAGAGCGGAAGAAGAGTGT
AGTTGAGAGCTCGGCCCCAGGAGCCAATAACCTGCAGGTTAATGCCCTAGTGGCTCGGCTGCCTCTGCTC
CTTCCCCGGGCCCCTCGCTCACTAATTCCGCCAATCCCAGTCTCTCCACCTATTCTGGCCCCCAGGCTTT
CTTCAGGTGCCCTGAAAGTGGCTACACTGCCTCTGTCTAGTAGGGCCGGGGCACCCCCAGCAGCTGTGCC
CATCATTAACATGATCTTACCAACTGTTCCTGCTTTGCCTGGACCTGGACCTGGGCCTGGGCGAGCTCCA
CCTGGGGGACTCACTCAGCCCCGGGGCACAGAGAACAGAGAGGTAGGCATAGGTGGTGACCAAGGACCAC
ATGACAAGGGTGTCAAGAGGACAGCTGAAGTACCTGTGAGTGAGGCCAGTGGGCAGGCTCCACCAGCTAA
AGCAGCAAAGCAGGATATAGAGGATACAGCAAGTGATGCCAAAAGGAAACGGGGGCGCCCTCGAAAAAAG
TCAGGTGGAAGTGGGGAAAGGAATTCTACCCCTCTCAAGTCAGCAGCTGCCATGGAATCTGCCCAGTCCT
CAAGGTTACCATGGGAGACATGGGGCTCAGGAGGGGAAGGCAACTCAGCTGGAGGGGCAGAGAGGCCAGG
GCCAATGGGAGAGGCTGAAAAGGGGGCAGTACTTGCCCAGGGTCAGGGAGATGGTACTGTTTCCAAAGGA
GGAAGGGGCCCCGGTTCCCAGCATACCAAAGAAGCAGAAGATAAAATTCCCTTGGTCCCCTCAAAAGTGA
GTGTCATCAAGGGCAGCAGAAGCCAAAAGGAGGCTTTTCCTTTGGCAAAGGGAGAGGTAGACACTGCACC
ACAGGGTAATAAAGACTTAAAGGAGCATGTGCTTCAAAGTTCCTTATCCCAGGAGCATAAAGACCCAAAA
GCAACACCCCCATAGTAATGAACTAGTCCGTAACTTGAAAGTATTTCGATTTCTTGGCTTTATATATCTT
GTGGAAAGGACGAACGAACCTTGTCCGCACTCCGCGCACGCGTTAAGTCGACAATCAACCTCTGGATTAC
AAAATTTGTGAAAGATTGACTGGTATTCTTAACTATGTTGCTCCTTTTACGCTATGTGGATACGCTGCTT
TAATGCCTTTGTATCATGCTATTGCTTCCCGTATGGCTTTCATTTTCTCCTCCTTGTATAAATCCTGGTT
GCTGTCTCTTTATGAGGAGTTGTGGCCCGTTGTCAGGCAACGTGGCGTGGTGTGCACTGTGTTTGCTGAC
GCAACCCCCACTGGTTGGGGCATTGCCACCACCTGTCAGCTCCTTTCCGGGACTTTCGCTTTCCCCCTCC
CTATTGCCACGGCGGAACTCATCGCCGCCTGCCTTGCCCGCTGCTGGACAGGGGCTCGGCTGTTGGGCAC
TGACAATTCCGTGGTGTTGTCGGGGAAATCATCGTCCTTTCCTTGGCTGCTCGCCTGTGTTGCCACCTGG
ATTCTGCGCGGGACGTCCTTCTGCTACGTCCCTTCGGCCCTCAATCCAGCGGACCTTCCTTCCCGCGGCC
TGCTGCCGGCTCTGCGGCCTCTTCCGCGTCTTCGCCTTCGCCCTCAGACGAGTCGGATCTCCCTTTGGGC
CGCCTCCCCGCGTCGACTTTAAGACCAATGACTTACAAGGCAGCTGTAGATCTTAGCCACTTTTTAAAAG
AAAAGGGGGGACTGGAAGGGCTAATTCACTCCCAACGAAGACAAGATCTGCTTTTTGCTTGTACTGGGTC
TCTCTGGTTAGACCAGATCTGAGCCTGGGAGCTCTCTGGCTAACTAGGGAACCCACTGCTTAAGCCTCAA
TAAAGCTTGCCTTGAGTGCTTCAAGTAGTGTGTGCCCGTCTGTTGTGTGACTCTGGTAACTAGAGATCCC
TCAGACCCTTTTAGTCAGTGTGGAAAATCTCTAGCAGTACGTATAGTAGTTCATGTCATCTTATTATTCA
GTATTTATAACTTGCAAAGAAATGAATATCAGAGAGTGAGAGGAACTTGTTTATTGCAGCTTATAATGGT
TACAAATAAAGCAATAGCATCACAAATTTCACAAATAAAGCATTTTTTTCACTGCATTCTAGTTGTGGTT
TGTCCAAACTCATCAATGTATCTTATCATGTCTGGCTCTAGCTATCCCGCCCCTAACTCCGCCCATCCCG
CCCCTAACTCCGCCCAGTTCCGCCCATTCTCCGCCCCATGGCTGACTAATTTTTTTTATTTATGCAGAGG
CCGAGGCCGCCTCGGCCTCTGAGCTATTCCAGAAGTAGTGAGGAGGCTTTTTTGGAGGCCTAGGGACGTA
CCCAATTCGCCCTATAGTGAGTCGTATTACGCGCGCTCACTGGCCGTCGTTTTACAACGTCGTGACTGGG
AAAACCCTGGCGTTACCCAACTTAATCGCCTTGCAGCACATCCCCCTTTCGCCAGCTGGCGTAATAGCGA
AGAGGCCCGCACCGATCGCCCTTCCCAACAGTTGCGCAGCCTGAATGGCGAATGGG
[124 nt withheld, positions 7547-7670]
C
[91 nt withheld, positions 7672-7762]
A
[49 nt withheld, positions 7764-7812]
CCTTTGACGTTGGAGTCCACGTTCTTT
[37 nt withheld, positions 7840-7876]
ACCCTATCTCGGTCTATTCTTTTGATTTATAAGGGATTTTGCCGATTTCGGCCTATTGGTTAAAAAATGA
GCTGATTTAACAAAAATTTAACGCGAATTTTAACAAAATATTAACGCTTACAATTTAGGTGGCACTTTTC
GGGGAAATGTGCGCGGAACCCCTATTTGTTTATTTTTCTAAATACATTCAAATATGTATCCGCTCATGAG
ACAATAACCCTGATAAATGCTTCAATAATATTGAAAAAGGAAGAGTATGAGTATTCAACATTTCCGTGTC
GCCCTTATTCCCTTTTTTGCGGCATTTTGCCTTCCTGTTTTTGCTCACCCAGAAACGCTGGTGAAAGTAA
AAGATGCTGAAGATCAGTTGGGTGCACGAGTGGGTTACATCGAACTGGATCTCAACAGCGGTAAGATCCT
TGAGAGTTTTCGCCCCGAAGAACGTTTTCCAATGATGAGCACTTTTAAAGTTCTGCTATGTGGCGCGGTA
TTATCCCGTATTGACGCCGGGCAAGAGCAACTCGGTCGCCGCATACACTATTCTCAGAATGACTTGGTTG
AGTACTCACCAGTCACAGAAAAGCATCTTACGGATGGCATGACAGTAAGAGAATTATGCAGTGCTGCCAT
AACCATGAGTGATAACACTGCGGCCAACTTACTTCTGACAACGATCGGAGGACCGAAGGAGCTAACCGCT
TTTTTGCACAACATGGGGGATCATGTAACTCGCCTTGATCGTTGGGAACCGGAGCTGAATGAAGCCATAC
CAAACGACGAGCGTGACACCACGATGCCTGTAGCAATGGCAACAACGTTGCGCAAACTATTAACTGGCGA
ACTACTTACTCTAGCTTCCCGGCAACAATTAATAGACTGGATGGAGGCGGATAAAGTTGCAGGACCACTT
CTGCGCTCGGCCCTTCCGGCTGGCTGGTTTATTGCTGATAAATCTGGAGCCGGTGAGCGTGGGTCTCGCG
GTATCATTGCAGCACTGGGGCCAGATGGTAAGCCCTCCCGTATCGTAGTTATCTACACGACGGGGAGTCA
GGCAACTATGGATGAACGAAATAGACAGATCGCTGAGATAGGTGCCTCACTGATTAAGCATTGGTAACTG
TCAGACCAAGTTTACTCATATATACTTTAGATTGATTTAAAACTTCATTTTTAATTTAAAAGGATCTAGG
TGAAGATCCTTTTTGATAATCTCATGACCAAAATCCCTTAACGTGAGTTTTCGTTCCACTGAGCGTCAGA
CCCCGTAGAAAAGATCAAAGGATCTTCTTGAGATCCTTTTTTTCTGCGCGTAATCTGCTGCTTGCAAACA
AAAAAACCACCGCTACCAGCGGTGGTTTGTTTGCCGGATCAAGAGCTACCAACTCTTTTTCCGAAGGTAA
CTGGCTTCAGCAGAGCGCAGATACCAAATACTGTTCTTCTAGTGTAGCCGTAGTTAGGCCACCACTTCAA
GAACTCTGTAGCACCGCCTACATACCTCGCTCTGCTAATCCTGTTACCAGTGGCTGCTGCCAGTGGCGAT
AAGTCGTGTCTTACCGGGTTGGACTCAAGACGATAGTTACCGGATAAGGCGCAGCGGTCGGGCTGAACGG
GGGGTTCGTGCACACAGCCCAGCTTGGAGCGAACGACCTACACCGAACTGAGATACCTACAGCGTGAGCT
ATGAGAAAGCGCCACGCTTCCCGAAGGGAGAAAGGCGGACAGGTATCCGGTAAGCGGCAGGGTCGGAACA
GGAGAGCGCACGAGGGAGCTTCCAGGGGGAAACGCCTGGTATCTTTATAGTCCTGTCGGGTTTCGCCACC
TCTGACTTGAGCGTCGATTTTTGTGATGCTCGTCAGGGGGGCGGAGCCTATGGAAAAACGCCAGCAACGC
GGCCTTTTTACGGTTCCTGGCCTTTTGCTGGCCTTTTGCTCACATGTTCTTTCCTGCGTTATCCCCTGAT
TCTGTGGATAACCGTATTACCGCCTTTGAGTGAGCTGATACCGCTCGCCGCAGCCGAACGACCGAGCGCA
GCGAGTCAGTGAGCGAGGAAGCGGAAGAGCGCCCAATACGCAAACCGCCTCTCCCCGCGCGTTGGCCGAT
TCATTAATGCAGCTGGCACGACAGGTTTCCCGACTGGAAAGCGGGCAGTGAGCGCAACGCAATTAATGTG
AGTTAGCTCACTCATTAGGCACCCCAGGCTTTACACTTTATGCTTCCGGCTCGTATGTTGTGTGGAATTG
TGAGCGGATAACAATTTCACACAGGAAACAGCTATGACCATGATTACGCCAAGCGCGCAATTAACCCTCA
CTAAAGGGAACAAAAGCTGGAGCTGCAAGC
Features (pLannotate 1.2.2; 31 found; start..end, strand, type, name):
      5..231     +  promoter       RSV promoter: Rous sarcoma virus enhancer/promoter
    232..412     +  LTR            5' LTR (truncated): truncated 5' long terminal repeat (LTR) from HIV-1
    459..584     +  misc_feature   HIV-1 Ψ: packaging signal of human immunodeficiency virus type 1
    568..931     +  CDS            HIV-1 gag (fragment): gag protein from human immunodeficiency virus 1; gag
   1077..1310    +  misc_feature   RRE: The Rev response element (RRE) of HIV-1 allows for Rev-dependent mRNA export from the nucleus to the cytoplasm.
   1687..1713    +  CDS            Rev (fragment): human immunodeficiency virus 1 (HIV-1) Rev protein; rev; enhances nuclear export of unspliced and incompletely spliced viral mRNAs
   1720..1743    +  promoter       SV40 promoter (fragment): SV40 early promoter
   1744..1815    +  promoter       SV40 promoter (fragment): SV40 enhancer and early promoter
   1839..1974    +  rep_origin     SV40 ori: SV40 origin of replication
   2020..2616    +  CDS            PuroR (fragment): puromycin N-acetyltransferase; pac from Streptomyces; confers resistance to puromycin
   2665..2782    +  misc_feature   cPPT/CTS: central polypurine tract and central termination sequence of HIV-1
   2847..2913    +  CDS            small t antigen (fragment): SV40 (simian virus 40) small t antigen
   2920..4098    +  promoter       EF-1α promoter: strong constitutive promoter for human elongation factor EF-1α
   4115..5962    +  CDS            RFX5: RFX5_HUMAN - Experimental evidence at protein level: Swiss-Prot protein existence level 1. Activates transcription from class II MHC promoters. Recognizes X-boxes. Mediates cooperative binding between RFX and NF-Y. RFX binds the X1 box of MHC-II promoters. From Homo sapiens (Human).
   5978..6031    +  promoter       U6 promoter (fragment): RNA polymerase III promoter for human U6 snRNA
   6073..6661    +  misc_feature   WPRE: woodchuck hepatitis virus posttranscriptional regulatory element
   6712..6731    +  misc_feature   cPPT/CTS (fragment): central polypurine tract and central termination sequence of HIV-1
   6733..6966    +  LTR            3' LTR (ΔU3): self-inactivating 3' long terminal repeat (LTR) from HIV-1
   7044..7165    +  polyA_signal   SV40 poly(A) signal: SV40 polyadenylation signal
   7205..7340    +  rep_origin     SV40 ori: SV40 origin of replication
   7361..7379    -  promoter       T7 promoter: promoter for bacteriophage T7 RNA polymerase
   7387..7542    +  CDS            lacZα (fragment): LacZα fragment of β-galactosidase; lacZ fragment
   7547..7975    +  rep_origin     f1 ori (sequence partly withheld): f1 bacteriophage origin of replication; arrow indicates direction of (+) strand synthesis
   8028..8132    +  promoter       AmpR promoter: bla
   8133..8993    +  CDS            AmpR: β-lactamase; bla; confers resistance to ampicillin, carbenicillin, and related antibiotics
   9164..9752    +  rep_origin     ori: high-copy-number ColE1/pMB1/pBR322/pUC origin of replication
   9935..10027   +  CDS            lacI (fragment): lac repressor; lacI; The lac repressor binds to the lac operator to inhibit transcription in E. coli. This inhibition can be relieved by adding lactose or isopropyl-β-D-thiogalactopyranoside (IPTG).
  10040..10061   +  protein_bind   CAP binding site: CAP binding activates transcription in the presence of cAMP. E. coli catabolite activator protein
  10076..10106   +  promoter       lac promoter: promoter for the E. coli lac operon
  10114..10130   +  protein_bind   lac operator: The lac repressor binds to the lac operator to inhibit transcription in E. coli. This inhibition can be relieved by adding lactose or isopropyl-β-D-thiogalactopyranoside (IPTG). lac repressor encoded by lacI
  10175..10193   +  promoter       T3 promoter: promoter for bacteriophage T3 RNA polymerase
