[The description below was written by a language model from this plasmid's Addgene catalogue record and pLannotate feature annotations shown in this document.]
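Description:
TFORF0193 is a third-generation-style, self-inactivating lentiviral expression plasmid built on the pLX_TRC317 backbone, designed to overexpress the human transcription factor RFX5 in mammalian cells. In bacteria it is maintained through a high-copy ColE1/pUC-type origin and selected with ampicillin via the β-lactamase gene. An f1 origin and remnants of a lac/T7/T3 cloning region are also present in the backbone. The depositor notes that the plasmid can recombine, which is a common concern with LTR-containing vectors.

The viral genome is driven by an RSV promoter fused to a truncated HIV-1 5' LTR, followed by the Ψ packaging signal, a gag fragment and the Rev response element, and it ends in a ΔU3 3' LTR with a downstream SV40 polyadenylation signal. Within this unit, an SV40 early promoter/origin drives a puromycin N-acetyltransferase gene for selecting transduced cells. A cPPT/CTS element that aids nuclear import of the viral genome sits downstream of this cassette. The EF-1α promoter then drives constitutive expression of the RFX5 open reading frame, which encodes an X-box-binding activator of MHC class II promoters. A WPRE follows to enhance transcript stability and expression. The catalogue entry states that the construct carries a unique 24-bp barcode. The barcode is not annotated in the feature table, though a short U6-promoter-like fragment between the ORF and WPRE may mark a related handle region.

The plasmid belongs to a barcoded transcription factor ORF collection. The barcodes allow individual factors to be identified in pooled overexpression screens, such as those probing directed differentiation.
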