Addgene plasmid #141550: TFORF0193
Purpose: Lentiviral vector for overexpressing the RFX5 transcription factor ORF with a unique 24-bp barcode. Barcodes facilitate identification of transcription factors in pooled screens.
Depositing lab: Feng Zhang. Depositing organization: Broad Institute. Publication: A transcription factor atlas of directed differentiation. Joung J, Ma S, Tay T, Geiger-Schuller KR, Kirchgatterer PC, Verdine VK, Guo B, Arias-Garcia MA, Allen WE, Singh A, Kuksenko O, Abudayyeh OO, Gootenberg JS, Fu Z, Macrae RK, Buenrostro JD, Regev A, Zhang F. Cell. 2023 Jan 5;186(1):209-229.e26. doi: 10.1016/j.cell.2022.11.026. PubMed 36608654.
Backbone
  Vector backbone: pLX_TRC317
  Backbone manufacturer: Broad Institute Genetic Perturbation Platform
  Backbone size w/o insert (bp): 8264
  Vector type: Mammalian Expression, Lentiviral
  Selectable markers: Puromycin
Growth in bacteria
  Bacterial resistance: Ampicillin, 100 μg/mL
  Growth temperature: 37°C
  Growth strain: NEB Stable
  Copy number: High Copy
Gene/Insert
  Gene/Insert name: RFX5
  Species: H. sapiens (human)
  Insert size (bp): 1952
  Entrez Gene: RFX5
  Promoter: EF1a
  Cloning method: Unknown
  Sequencing primers: 5′ GGGTGGAGACTGAAGTTAGGCCAG; 3′ CACATAGCGTAAAAGGAGCAACATAG
Terms and licenses: Academic/Nonprofit Terms; Industry Terms: Not Available to Industry
Depositor comments: NM_000449,NM_001025603,XM_011509850,XM_011509848,XM_005245405,XM_011509849,XM_005245406,XM_011509847,ENST00000290524,ENST00000368870,ENST00000452671 . The transcription factor ORF portion of this plasmid was synthesized by Genewiz. Please test multiple small colonies in case of plasmid recombination. To make this collection available in a timely manner, a portion of this collection was not fully sequenced by Addgene. If an Addgene verified full plasmid sequence is not available, please contact us prior to placing an order to request the full sequence.
How to cite: TFORF0193 was a gift from Feng Zhang (Addgene plasmid # 141550 ; http://n2t.net/addgene:141550 ; RRID:Addgene_141550)
