>Addgene plasmid #141550 | TFORF0193 | depositor partial sequence | sequence record 276787 | Insert
ACCGCCACCATGGCAGAAGATGAGCCTGATGCTAAGAGCCCCAAGACTGGGGGAAGGGCCCCCCCAGGTG
GTGCTGAGGCTGGGGAACCTACCACCCTTCTTCAGAGGCTCCGAGGTACCATTTCCAAGGCCGTGCAGAA
CAAAGTAGAGGGGATCCTGCAAGATGTACAGAAATTTTCTGACAATGACAAGCTGTATCTCTACCTTCAG
CTCCCCTCAGGACCCACCACTGGAGACAAAAGCTCAGAGCCAAGTACACTGAGCAATGAGGAGTACATGT
ATGCCTATAGGTGGATCCGCAACCACCTGGAAGAGCACACTGACACCTGTCTGCCAAAGCAAAGTGTTTA
TGATGCCTATCGGAAGTACTGTGAGAGTCTTGCCTGTTGCCGCCCACTCAGCACAGCCAACTTTGGCAAG
ATCATCAGAGAGATCTTCCCTGACATCAAAGCTCGAAGGCTTGGTGGCCGGGGCCAGTCCAAATATTGCT
ACAGTGGCATAAGGAGGAAGACCTTGGTGTCTATGCCACCCCTGCCTGGACTTGACCTAAAGGGTTCTGA
GAGTCCAGAAATGGGCCCAGAAGTAACCCCAGCACCTCGAGATGAACTGGTGGAGGCAGCGTGTGCCCTG
ACCTGTGACTGGGCAGAGCGGATCCTGAAACGGTCCTTCAGTTCCATCGTTGAGGTCGCCCGCTTCCTGC
TACAGCAGCATCTCATCTCTGCCCGATCTGCACATGCCCATGTGCTTAAGGCCATGGGGCTCGCTGAAGA
GGACGAACATGCACCTCGGGAACGGTCATCTAAACCAAAGAATGGTTTAGAGAACCCAGAGGGTGGAGCC
CACAAGAAGCCAGAGAGACTGGCCCAGCCTCCTAAGGATCTGGAAGCCCGAACTGGGGCCGGTCCTCTCG
CACGTGGAGAGCGGAAGAAGAGTGTAGTTGAGAGCTCGGCCCCAGGAGCCAATAACCTGCAGGTTAATGC
CCTAGTGGCTCGGCTGCCTCTGCTCCTTCCCCGGGCCCCTCGCTCACTAATTCCGCCAATCCCAGTCTCT
CCACCTATTCTGGCCCCCAGGCTTTCTTCAGGTGCCCTGAAAGTGGCTACACTGCCTCTGTCTAGTAGGG
CCGGGGCACCCCCAGCAGCTGTGCCCATCATTAACATGATCTTACCAACTGTTCCTGCTTTGCCTGGACC
TGGACCTGGGCCTGGGCGAGCTCCACCTGGGGGACTCACTCAGCCCCGGGGCACAGAGAACAGAGAGGTA
GGCATAGGTGGTGACCAAGGACCACATGACAAGGGTGTCAAGAGGACAGCTGAAGTACCTGTGAGTGAGG
CCAGTGGGCAGGCTCCACCAGCTAAAGCAGCAAAGCAGGATATAGAGGATACAGCAAGTGATGCCAAAAG
GAAACGGGGGCGCCCTCGAAAAAAGTCAGGTGGAAGTGGGGAAAGGAATTCTACCCCTCTCAAGTCAGCA
GCTGCCATGGAATCTGCCCAGTCCTCAAGGTTACCATGGGAGACATGGGGCTCAGGAGGGGAAGGCAACT
CAGCTGGAGGGGCAGAGAGGCCAGGGCCAATGGGAGAGGCTGAAAAGGGGGCAGTACTTGCCCAGGGTCA
GGGAGATGGTACTGTTTCCAAAGGAGGAAGGGGCCCCGGTTCCCAGCATACCAAAGAAGCAGAAGATAAA
ATTCCCTTGGTCCCCTCAAAAGTGAGTGTCATCAAGGGCAGCAGAAGCCAAAAGGAGGCTTTTCCTTTGG
CAAAGGGAGAGGTAGACACTGCACCACAGGGTAATAAAGACTTAAAGGAGCATGTGCTTCAAAGTTCCTT
ATCCCAGGAGCATAAAGACCCAAAAGCAACACCCCCATAGTAATGAACTAGTCCGTAACTTGAAAGTATT
TCGATTTCTTGGCTTTATATATCTTGTGGAAAGGACGAACGAACCTTGTCCGCACTCCGCGC
