>Addgene plasmid #141550 | TFORF0193 | depositor partial sequence | sequence record 276788 | Barcode
ACGAACCTTGTCCGCACTCCGCGC
