>Addgene plasmid #141550 | TFORF0193 | addgene partial sequence | sequence record 319907 | WPRE-R 5'-CATAGCGTAAAAGGAGCAACA-3'
TTGTAATCCAGAGGTTGATTGTCGACTTAACGCGTGCGCGGAGTGCGGACAAGGTTCGTTCGTCCTTTCC
ACAAGATATATAAAGCCAAGAAATCGAAATACTTTCAAGTTACGGACTAGTTCATTACTATGGGGGTGTT
GCTTTTGGGTCTTTATGCTCCTGGGATAAGGAACTTTGAAGCACATGCTCCTTTAAGTCTTTATTACCCT
GTGGTGCAGTGTCTACCTCTCCCTTTGCCAAAGGAAAAGCCTCCTTTTGGCTTCTGCTGCCCTTGATGAC
ACTCACTTTTGAGGGGACCAAGGGAATTTTATCTTCTGCTTCTTTGGTATGCTGGGAACCGGGGCCCCTT
CCTCCTTTGGAAACAGTACCATCTCCCTGACCCTGGGCAAGTACTGCCCCCTTTTCAGCCTCTCCCATTG
GCCCTGGCCTCTCTGCCCCTCCAGCTGAGTTGCCTTCCCCTCCTGAGCCCCATGTCTCCCATGGTAACCT
TGAGGACTGGGCAGATTCCATGGCAGCTGCTGACTTGAGAGGGGTAGAATTCCTTTCCCCACTTCCACCT
GACTTTTTTCGAGGGCGCCCCCGTTTCCTTTTGGCATCACTTGCTGTATCCTCTATATCCTGCTTTGCTG
CTTTAGCTGGTGGAG
